>Addgene plasmid #245570 | pICSL30068 | addgene full sequence | sequence record 495494 | Addgene NGS Result
GGTCTCACCATGTCCCCTATACTAGGTTATTGGAAAATTAAGGGCCTTGTGCAACCCACTCGACTTCTTT
TGGAATATCTTGAAGAAAAATATGAAGAGCATTTGTATGAGCGCGATGAAGGTGATAAATGGCGAAACAA
AAAGTTTGAATTGGGTTTGGAGTTTCCCAATCTTCCTTATTATATTGATGGTGATGTTAAATTAACACAG
TCTATGGCCATCATACGTTATATAGCTGACAAGCACAACATGTTGGGTGGTTGTCCAAAAGAGCGTGCAG
AGATTTCAATGCTTGAAGGAGCGGTTTTGGATATTAGATACGGTGTTTCGAGAATTGCATATAGTAAAGA
CTTTGAAACTCTCAAAGTTGATTTTCTTAGCAAGCTACCTGAAATGCTGAAAATGTTCGAAGATCGTTTA
TGTCATAAAACATATTTAAATGGTGATCATGTAACCCATCCTGACTTCATGTTGTATGACGCTCTTGATG
TTGTTTTATACATGGACCCAATGTGCCTGGATGCGTTCCCAAAATTAGTTTGTTTTAAAAAACGTATTGA
AGCTATCCCACAAATTGATAAGTACTTGAAATCCAGCAAGTATATAGCATGGCCTTTGCAGGGCTGGCAA
GCCACGTTTGGTGGTGGCGACCATCCTCCAAAATCGGATGGTCTGGAAGTTCTGTTTCAGGGCCCAATGT
GAGACCACGAGTGATTAATGAATCGGCCAACGCGCGGGGAGAGGCGGTTTGCGTATTGGGCGCTCTTCCG
CTTCCTCGCTCACTGACTCGCTGCGCTCGGTCGTTCGGCTGCGGCGAGCGGTATCAGCTCACTCAAAGGC
GGTAATACGGTTATCCACAGAATCAGGGGATAACGCAGGAAAGAACATGTGAGCAAAAGGCCAGCAAAAG
GCCAGGAACCGTAAAAAGGCCGCGTTGCTGGCGTTTTTCCATAGGCTCCGCCCCCCTGACGAGCATCACA
AAAATCGACGCTCAAGTCAGAGGTGGCGAAACCCGACAGGACTATAAAGATACCAGGCGTTTCCCCCTGG
AAGCTCCCTCGTGCGCTCTCCTGTTCCGACCCTGCCGCTTACCGGATACCTGTCCGCCTTTCTCCCTTCG
GGAAGCGTGGCGCTTTCTCATAGCTCACGCTGTAGGTATCTCAGTTCGGTGTAGGTCGTTCGCTCCAAGC
TGGGCTGTGTGCACGAACCCCCCGTTCAGCCCGACCGCTGCGCCTTATCCGGTAACTATCGTCTTGAGTC
CAACCCGGTAAGACACGACTTATCGCCACTGGCAGCAGCCACTGGTAACAGGATTAGCAGAGCGAGGTAT
GTAGGCGGTGCTACAGAGTTCTTGAAGTGGTGGCCTAACTACGGCTACACTAGAAGAACAGTATTTGGTA
TCTGCGCTCTGCTGAAGCCAGTTACCTTCGGAAAAAGAGTTGGTAGCTCTTGATCCGGCAAACAAACCAC
CGCTGGTAGCGGTGGTTTTTTTGTTTGCAAGCAGCAGATTACGCGCAGAAAAAAAGGATCTCAAGAAGAT
CCTTTGATCTTTTCTACGGGGTCTGACGCTCAGTGGAACGAAAACTCACGTTAAGGGATTTTGGTCATGA
GATTATCAAAAAGGATCTTCACCTAGATCCTTTTAAATTAAAAATGAAGTTTTAAATCAATCTAAAGTAT
ATATGAGTAAACTTGGTCTGACAGTTATTTGCCGACTACCTTGGTGATCTCGCCTTTTACGTAATGGACA
AATTCTTCCAACTGATCTGCGCGCGAGGCCAAGCGATCTTCTTCTTGTCCAAGATAAGCCTGTCTAGCTT
CAAGTATGACGGGCTGATACTGGGCCGGCAGGCGCTCCATTGCCCAGTCGGCAGCGACATCCTTCGGCGC
GATTTTGCCGGTTACTGCGCTGTACCAAATGCGGGACAACGTAAGCACTACATTTCGCTCATCGCCAGCC
CAGTCGGGCGGCGAGTTCCATAGCGTTAAGGTTTCATTTAGCGCCTCAAATAGATCCTGTTCAGGAACCG
GATCAAAGAGTTCCTCCGCCGCTGGACCTACCAAGGCAACGCTATGTTCTCTTGCTTTTGTCAGCAAGAT
AGCCAGATCAATGTCGATCGTGGCTGGCTCGAAGATACCTGCAAGAATGTCATTGCGCTGCCATTCTCCA
AATTGCAGTTCGCGCTTAGCTGGATAACGCCACGGAATGATGTCGTCGTGCACAACAATGGTGACTTCTA
CAGCGCGGAGAATCTCGCTCTCTCCAGGGGAAGCCGAAGTTTCCAAAAGGTCGTTGATCAAAGCTCGCCG
CGTTGTTTCATCAAGCCTTACGGTCACCGTAACCAGCAAATCAATATCGCTGTGTGGCTTCAGGCCGCCA
TCCACTGCGGAGCCGTACAAATGTACGGCCAGCAACGTCGGTTCGAGATGGCGCTCGATGACGCCAACTA
CCTCTGATAGTTGAGTCGATACTTCGGCGATCACCGCTTCCCTCATGATGTTTAACTTTGTTTTAGGGCG
ACTGCCCTGCTGCGTAACATCGTTGCTGCTCCATAACATCAAACATCGACCCACGGCGTAACGCGCTTGC
TGCTTGGATGCCCGAGGCATAGACTGTACCCCAAAAAAAAACAGTCATAACAAGCCATGAAAACCGCCAC
TGCGCCGTTACCACCGCTGCGTTCGGTCAAGGTTCTGGACCAGTTGCGTGAGCGCATACTCTTCCTTTTT
CAATATTATTGAAGCATTTATCAGGGTTATTGTCTCATGAGCGGATACATATTTGAATGTATTTAGAAAA
ATAAACAAATAGGGGTTCCGCGCACATTTCCCCGAAAAGTGCCACCTGACGTCTAAGAAACCATTATTAT
CATGACATTAACCTATAAAAATAGGCGTATCACGAGGCCCTTTCGTCCACTGAAGAGCCACTGT
Features (pLannotate 1.2.2; 7 found; start..end, strand, type, name):
     10..663     +  CDS            GST26_SCHJA: Experimental evidence at protein level: Swiss-Prot protein existence level 1. GST isoenzymes appear to play a central role in the parasite detoxification system. Other functions are also suspected including a role in increasing the solubility of haematin in the parasite gut. From Schistosoma japonicum (Blood fluke).
    714..763     -  CDS            lacI (fragment): lac repressor; lacI; The lac repressor binds to the lac operator to inhibit transcription in E. coli. This inhibition can be relieved by adding lactose or isopropyl-β-D-thiogalactopyranoside (IPTG).
    946..1534    -  rep_origin     ori: high-copy-number ColE1/pMB1/pBR322/pUC origin of replication
   1708..2496    -  CDS            aadA: S3AD_ECOLX - Experimental evidence at protein level: Swiss-Prot protein existence level 1. Mediates bacterial resistance to the antibiotics streptomycin and spectinomycin. From Escherichia coli.
   2503..2559    -  CDS            GmR (fragment): gentamycin acetyltransferase; aacC1; confers resistance to gentamycin
   2647..2727    +  CDS            int (fragment): INT2_ECOLX - Protein inferred from homology: Swiss-Prot protein existence level 3. Putative integrase believed to be involved in the insertion of antibiotic resistance genes into plasmids and transposons. From Escherichia coli.
   2718..2822    -  promoter       AmpR promoter: bla
