[The description below was written by a language model from this plasmid's Addgene catalogue record and pLannotate feature annotations shown in this document.]
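Description:
pICSL30068 is a Level 0 Golden Gate (MoClo syntax) parts plasmid built on the pICSL01002 backbone and classed as a synthetic biology vector. It is a small, high-copy plasmid of about 2.9 kb, propagated in E. coli through a ColE1/pUC-type origin of replication and selected with spectinomycin via the aadA gene, which encodes the streptomycin/spectinomycin resistance enzyme. The annotation also picks up short fragments of lacI, a gentamicin acetyltransferase and an integron integrase, along with an AmpR (bla) promoter. These appear to be backbone remnants surrounding the resistance cassette rather than functional genes.

The payload is a 688 bp synthetic N-terminal tag module described as glutathione S-transferase (GST) plus "C3". The feature table identifies the GST coding sequence as the 26 kDa enzyme from Schistosoma japonicum, the standard GST affinity tag used for glutathione-resin purification and pull-downs. The "C3" element is not defined in the record and is not separately annotated. It may refer to a protease cleavage site following the tag, but this is not stated. Internal BsaI and BpiI sites were removed by point mutation so the part is compatible with Type IIS assembly. The module carries the overhangs CCAT and AATG, which define the N-terminal tag position in the MoClo syntax, placing it between a promoter/5′ UTR part and a coding sequence. The plasmid has no promoter or terminator for expressing the tag on its own. It serves as a donor part to be combined with other Level 0 modules into Level 1 transcription units that produce GST-fused proteins.
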