Addgene plasmid #245570: pICSL30068
Purpose: Level 0 Golden Gate part N-Terminal Tag with overhangs CCAT - AATG
Depositing lab: Mark Youles. Depositing organization: Sainsbury Laboratory, Norwich.
Backbone
  Vector backbone: pICSL01002
  Backbone size w/o insert (bp): 2246
  Vector type: Synthetic Biology
Growth in bacteria
  Bacterial resistance: Spectinomycin, 50 μg/mL
  Growth temperature: 37°C
  Growth strain: DH5alpha
  Copy number: High Copy
Gene/Insert
  Gene/Insert name: N-Terminal tag Glutathione S-transferases (GST) + C3
  Species: Synthetic
  Insert size (bp): 688
  Mutation: BsaI/BpiI sites removed by point-mutation
  Cloning method: Restriction Enzyme; 5′ cloning site BsaI (destroyed during cloning); 3′ cloning site BsaI (destroyed during cloning)
  Sequencing primers: 5′ TCACATGTTCTTTCCTGCG; 3′ GTCTCATGAGCGGATACATATTTGAATG
Terms and licenses: Academic/Nonprofit Terms; Industry Terms: Not Available to Industry
Depositor comments: Level 0 N-Terminal tag module used for GoldenGate assemblies using the MoClo overhang syntax
How to cite: pICSL30068 was a gift from Mark Youles (Addgene plasmid # 245570 ; http://n2t.net/addgene:245570 ; RRID:Addgene_245570)
